Addgene plasmid #162888: C121-E01: rLuc
Purpose: Standard Gateway entry clone encoding Renilla luciferase
Depositing lab: Dominic Esposito. Depositing organization: National Cancer Institute (NCI). Publication: Combinatorial assembly of clone libraries using site-specific recombination. Wall VE, Garvey LA, Mehalko JL, Procter LV, Esposito D. Methods Mol Biol. 2014;1116:193-208. doi: 10.1007/978-1-62703-764-8_14. PubMed 24395366.
Backbone
  Vector backbone: pDonr223
  Vector type: Synthetic Biology
Growth in bacteria
  Bacterial resistance: Spectinomycin, 50 μg/mL
  Growth temperature: 37°C
  Growth strain: DH5alpha
  Copy number: High Copy
Gene/Insert
  Gene/Insert name: Renilla luciferase (alt name: Rluc)
  Species: Renilla reniformis
  Cloning method: Gateway Cloning
Terms and licenses: Academic/Nonprofit Terms; Industry Terms: Not Available to Industry
How to cite: C121-E01: rLuc was a gift from Dominic Esposito (Addgene plasmid # 162888 ; http://n2t.net/addgene:162888 ; RRID:Addgene_162888)
