[The description below was written by a language model from this plasmid's Addgene catalogue record and pLannotate feature annotations shown in this document.]
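Description:
C121-E01: rLuc is a Gateway entry clone built on the pDonr223 backbone that carries the coding sequence for Renilla luciferase (Rluc) from the sea pansy Renilla reniformis. It is a small (about 3.7 kb) bacterial plasmid, catalogued as a synthetic biology vector. It replicates in E. coli from a high-copy ColE1/pUC-type origin and is selected with spectinomycin through the aadA aminoglycoside adenylyltransferase gene (SmR). A fragment of the class 1 integron Pc promoter and a remnant of a gentamicin resistance gene lie just upstream of SmR. They appear to be leftovers of the integron-derived resistance cassette rather than functional markers.

The Rluc open reading frame sits between two attL recombination sites in opposite orientations. The automated annotation labels both as attL3, while the catalogue calls this a standard entry clone; the exact att site specificities should therefore be checked against the sequence rather than taken from the feature calls. No promoter for expression in a target host drives the insert, as is usual for entry clones. The rrnB T1 and T2 terminators upstream of the cassette insulate it from read-through transcription, and a T7 promoter lies on the far side, pointing back towards the insert. The short lacI and lacZα fragments are backbone remnants.

The plasmid is intended as a donor module. An LR Clonase reaction transfers the luciferase sequence into Gateway destination vectors that supply promoters, tags or other context. This fits the depositor's work on combinatorial assembly of clone libraries by site-specific recombination. The resulting expression clones would use Rluc as a bioluminescent reporter.
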