Features (pLannotate 1.2.2; 12 found; start..end, strand, type, name):
    121..213     +  CDS            lacI (fragment): lac repressor; lacI; The lac repressor binds to the lac operator to inhibit transcription in E. coli. This inhibition can be relieved by adding lactose or isopropyl-β-D-thiogalactopyranoside (IPTG).
    268..295     -  terminator     rrnB T2 terminator: transcription terminator T2 from the E. coli rrnB gene
    427..470     +  terminator     rrnB T1 terminator: Escherichia coli rrnB; transcription terminator T1 from the E. coli rrnB gene
    517..553     -  CDS            lacZα (fragment): LacZα fragment of β-galactosidase; lacZ fragment
    570..665     +  protein_bind   attL3: mutant version of attL; recombination site for the Gateway® LR reaction LR Clonase™
    671..1606    +  CDS            Rluc: luciferase from the anthozoan coelenterate Renilla reniformis (sea pansy)
   1611..1706    -  protein_bind   attL3: mutant version of attL; recombination site for the Gateway® LR reaction LR Clonase™
   1725..1743    -  promoter       T7 promoter: promoter for bacteriophage T7 RNA polymerase
   1933..1956    +  promoter       Pc promoter (fragment): intI1 (promoter lies within the coding sequence); class 1 integron promoter
   2132..2188    +  CDS            GmR (fragment): gentamycin acetyltransferase; aacC1; confers resistance to gentamycin
   2195..2986    +  CDS            SmR: aminoglycoside adenylyltransferase (Murphy, 1985); aadA; confers resistance to spectinomycin and streptomycin
   3079..3667    +  rep_origin     ori: high-copy-number ColE1/pMB1/pBR322/pUC origin of replication
>Addgene plasmid #162888 | C121-E01: rLuc | addgene full sequence | sequence record 330614 | Addgene NGS Result
CTTTCCTGCGTTATCCCCTGATTCTGTGGATAACCGTATTACCGCCTTTGAGTGAGCTGATACCGCTCGC
CGCAGCCGAACGACCGAGCGCAGCGAGTCAGTGAGCGAGGAAGCGGAAGAGCGCCCAATACGCAAACCGC
CTCTCCCCGCGCGTTGGCCGATTCATTAATGCAGCTGGCACGACAGGTTTCCCGACTGGAAAGCGGGCAG
TGAGCGCAACGCAATTAATACGCGTACCGCTAGCCAGGAAGAGTTTGTAGAAACGCAAAAAGGCCATCCG
TCAGGATGGCCTTCTGCTTAGTTTGATGCCTGGCAGTTTATGGCGGGCGTCCTGCCCGCCACCCTCCGGG
CCGTTGCTTCACAACGTTCAAATCCGCTCCCGGCGGATTTGTCCTACTCAGGAGAGCGTTCACCGACAAA
CAACAGATAAAACGAAAGGCCCAGTCTTCCGACTGAGCCTTTCGTTTTATTTGATGCCTGGCAGTTCCCT
ACTCTCGCGTTAACGCTAGCATGGATGTTTTCCCAGTCACGACGTTGTAAAACGACGGCCAGTCTTAAGC
TCGGGCCCCAAATAATGATTTTATTTTGACTGATAGTGACCTGTTCGTTGCAACAAATTGATGAGCAATG
CTTTTTTATAATGCCAACTTTGTACAAAAAAGTTGGCACCATGACTTCGAAAGTTTATGATCCAGAACAA
AGGAAACGGATGATAACTGGTCCGCAGTGGTGGGCCAGATGTAAACAAATGAATGTTCTTGATTCATTTA
TTAATTATTATGATTCAGAAAAACATGCAGAAAATGCTGTTATTTTTTTACATGGTAACGCGGCCTCTTC
TTATTTATGGCGACATGTTGTGCCACATATTGAGCCAGTAGCGCGGTGTATTATACCAGACCTTATTGGT
ATGGGCAAATCAGGCAAATCTGGTAATGGTTCTTATAGGTTACTTGATCATTACAAATATCTTACTGCAT
GGTTTGAACTTCTTAATTTACCAAAGAAGATCATTTTTGTCGGCCATGATTGGGGTGCTTGTTTGGCATT
TCATTATAGCTATGAGCATCAAGATAAGATCAAAGCAATAGTTCACGCTGAAAGTGTAGTAGATGTGATT
GAATCATGGGATGAATGGCCTGATATTGAAGAAGATATTGCGTTGATCAAATCTGAAGAAGGAGAAAAAA
TGGTTTTGGAGAATAACTTCTTCGTGGAAACCATGTTGCCATCAAAAATCATGAGAAAGTTAGAACCAGA
AGAATTTGCAGCATATCTTGAACCATTCAAAGAGAAAGGTGAAGTTCGTCGTCCAACATTATCATGGCCT
CGTGAAATCCCGTTAGTAAAAGGTGGTAAACCTGACGTTGTACAAATTGTTAGGAATTATAATGCTTATC
TACGTGCAAGTGATGATTTACCAAAAATGTTTATTGAATCGGACCCAGGATTCTTTTCCAATGCTATTGT
TGAAGGTGCCAAGAAGTTTCCTAATACTGAATTTGTCAAAGTAAAAGGTCTTCATTTTTCGCAAGAAGAT
GCACCTGATGAAATGGGAAAATATATCAAATCGTTCGTTGAGCGAGTTCTCAAAAATGAACAATAATAGC
CAACTTTCTTGTACAAAGTTGGCATTATAAGAAAGCATTGCTTATCAATTTGTTGCAACGAACAGGTCAC
TATCAGTCAAAATAAAATCATTATTTGCCATCCAGCTGATATCCCCTATAGTGAGTCGTATTACATGGTC
ATAGCTGTTTCCTGGCAGCTCTGGCCCGTGTCTCAAAATCTCTGATGTTACATTGCACAAGATAAAAATA
TATCATCATGCCTCCTCTAGACCAGCCAGGACAGAAATGCCTCGACTTCGCTGCTACCCAAGGTTGCCGG
GTGACGCACACCGTGGAAACGGATGAAGGCACGAACCCAGTGGACATAAGCCTGTTCGGTTCGTAAGCTG
TAATGCAAGTAGCGTATGCGCTCACGCAACTGGTCCAGAACCTTGACCGAACGCAGCGGTGGTAACGGCG
CAGTGGCGGTTTTCATGGCTTGTTATGACTGTTTTTTTGGGGTACAGTCTATGCCTCGGGCATCCAAGCA
GCAAGCGCGTTACGCCGTGGGTCGATGTTTGATGTTATGGAGCAGCAACGATGTTACGCAGCAGGGCAGT
CGCCCTAAAACAAAGTTAAACATTATGAGGGAAGCGGTGATCGCCGAAGTATCGACTCAACTATCAGAGG
TAGTTGGCGTCATCGAGCGCCATCTCGAACCGACGTTGCTGGCCGTACATTTGTACGGCTCCGCAGTGGA
TGGCGGCCTGAAGCCACACAGTGATATTGATTTGCTGGTTACGGTGACCGTAAGGCTTGATGAAACAACG
CGGCGAGCTTTGATCAACGACCTTTTGGAAACTTCGGCTTCCCCTGGAGAGAGCGAGATTCTCCGCGCTG
TAGAAGTCACCATTGTTGTGCACGACGACATCATTCCGTGGCGTTATCCAGCTAAGCGCGAACTGCAATT
TGGAGAATGGCAGCGCAATGACATTCTTGCAGGTATCTTCGAGCCAGCCACGATCGACATTGATCTGGCT
ATCTTGCTGACAAAAGCAAGAGAACATAGCGTTGCCTTGGTAGGTCCAGCGGCGGAGGAACTCTTTGATC
CGGTTCCTGAACAGGATCTATTTGAGGCGCTAAATGAAACCTTAACGCTATGGAACTCGCCGCCCGACTG
GGCTGGCGATGAGCGAAATGTAGTGCTTACGTTGTCCCGCATTTGGTACAGCGCAGTAACCGGCAAAATC
GCGCCGAAGGATGTCGCTGCCGACTGGGCAATGGAGCGCCTGCCGGCCCAGTATCAGCCCGTCATACTTG
AAGCTAGACAGGCTTATCTTGGACAAGAAGAAGATCGCTTGGCCTCGCGCGCAGATCAGTTGGAAGAATT
TGTCCACTACGTGAAAGGCGAGATCACCAAGGTAGTCGGCAAATAACCCTCGAGCCACCCATGACCAAAA
TCCCTTAACGTGAGTTACGCGTCGTTCCACTGAGCGTCAGACCCCGTAGAAAAGATCAAAGGATCTTCTT
GAGATCCTTTTTTTCTGCGCGTAATCTGCTGCTTGCAAACAAAAAAACCACCGCTACCAGCGGTGGTTTG
TTTGCCGGATCAAGAGCTACCAACTCTTTTTCCGAAGGTAACTGGCTTCAGCAGAGCGCAGATACCAAAT
ACTGTTCTTCTAGTGTAGCCGTAGTTAGGCCACCACTTCAAGAACTCTGTAGCACCGCCTACATACCTCG
CTCTGCTAATCCTGTTACCAGTGGCTGCTGCCAGTGGCGATAAGTCGTGTCTTACCGGGTTGGACTCAAG
ACGATAGTTACCGGATAAGGCGCAGCGGTCGGGCTGAACGGGGGGTTCGTGCACACAGCCCAGCTTGGAG
CGAACGACCTACACCGAACTGAGATACCTACAGCGTGAGCTATGAGAAAGCGCCACGCTTCCCGAAGGGA
GAAAGGCGGACAGGTATCCGGTAAGCGGCAGGGTCGGAACAGGAGAGCGCACGAGGGAGCTTCCAGGGGG
AAACGCCTGGTATCTTTATAGTCCTGTCGGGTTTCGCCACCTCTGACTTGAGCGTCGATTTTTGTGATGC
TCGTCAGGGGGGCGGAGCCTATGGAAAAACGCCAGCAACGCGGCCTTTTTACGGTTCCTGGCCTTTTGCT
GGCCTTTTGCTCACATGTT
